Addgene plasmid #37506: pBAD Strep TEV LIC cloning vector (8R)
Purpose: (Empty Backbone)
Depositing lab: Scott Gradia.
Backbone
  Vector backbone: pBAD
  Backbone size (bp): 5693
  Vector type: Bacterial Expression
  Promoter: araBAD arabinose
  Tag / fusion protein: strep (N terminal on backbone); TEV recognition (N terminal on backbone)
Growth in bacteria
  Bacterial resistance: Ampicillin, 100 μg/mL
  Growth temperature: 37°C
  Growth strain: XL1 Blue
  Copy number: Low Copy
Gene/Insert
  Cloning method: Ligation Independent Cloning
  Sequencing primers: 5′ ARA F (5'cattctgtaacaaagcggga); 3′ ARA Rv (5'ctgttttatcagaccgcttc)
Terms and licenses: Academic/Nonprofit Terms; Industry Terms: Not Available to Industry
Depositor comments: This plasmid is an empty vector. Your gene can be inserted via LIC cloning. 8-series vectors are induced with L-arabinose for tighter control of expression. Glucose can be added to the medium to further inhibit leaky expression. The plasmid can be expressed in any E. coli line that lacks proteases. 8R adds a TEV-cleavable strep tag to the N-terminus of your protein. To clone into this vector, add LIC v1 tags to the 5' end of your PCR primers. Forward - 5'TACTTCCAATCCAATGCA3' Reverse - 5'TTATCCACTTCCAATGTTATTA3' Linearize the plasmid with SspI and gel purify. When digesting the DNA with T4 polymerase, use dCTP for insert and dGTP for vector. More information on this vector can be found through http://qb3.berkeley.edu/qb3/macrolab/ .
How to cite: pBAD Strep TEV LIC cloning vector (8R) was a gift from Scott Gradia (Addgene plasmid # 37506)
