[The description below was written by a language model from this plasmid's Addgene catalogue record and pLannotate feature annotations shown in this document.]
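Description:
pBAD Strep TEV LIC cloning vector (8R) is an empty 5,693 bp bacterial expression backbone of the pBAD family, designed to receive a gene of interest by ligation-independent cloning (LIC) and express it in E. coli under arabinose control. It replicates from a ColE1/pMB1-type origin accompanied by the rop gene and the pBR322 bom region. This fits its listing as a low-copy plasmid, even though the automated annotation labels the origin generically as high-copy. Selection is by ampicillin, through a bla gene with its own promoter. A fragment of the tetracycline efflux gene is also annotated, apparently a pBR322-derived remnant, and tetracycline is not a listed resistance.

The expression cassette consists of the araBAD promoter with the divergently transcribed araC regulator. Downstream come a bacteriophage T7 gene 10 ribosome binding site, a Strep-Tag II coding sequence and a TEV protease recognition site, then the LIC insertion region. An rrnB segment containing the 5S rRNA sequence and the T1 transcription terminator closes the cassette. An inserted open reading frame therefore gains an N-terminal Strep tag for affinity capture on Strep-Tactin, and TEV protease can remove the tag afterwards.

According to the depositor, the vector is linearised with SspI, and inserts carry the "LIC v1" primer extensions. T4 polymerase treatment then generates the complementary overhangs on vector and insert. The depositor also notes that L-arabinose induction gives tighter control of expression, that glucose can further suppress leaky expression, and that protease-deficient E. coli strains are suitable hosts. The two feature tables, from the depositor sequence and the repository's sequencing result, show the same elements in opposite orientations and agree on length.
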