Features (pLannotate 1.2.2; 14 found; start..end, strand, type, name):
    106..210     +  promoter       AmpR promoter: bla
    211..1071    +  CDS            AmpR: β-lactamase; bla; confers resistance to ampicillin, carbenicillin, and related antibiotics
   1241..1829    +  rep_origin     ori: high-copy-number ColE1/pMB1/pBR322/pUC origin of replication
   2015..2155    -  misc_feature   bom: basis of mobility region from pBR322
   2257..2448    -  CDS            rop: Rop protein, which maintains plasmids at low copy number; rop
   2465..2845    +  CDS            YPB1_ECOLX: Protein predicted: Swiss-Prot protein existence level 4. From Escherichia coli.
   3087..3987    -  CDS            TcR (fragment): tetracycline efflux protein; tet; confers resistance to tetracycline
   4087..4962    -  CDS            araC: ARAC_ECOLI - Experimental evidence at protein level: Swiss-Prot protein existence level 1. Transcription factor that regulates the expression of several genes involved in the transport and metabolism of L-arabinose (PubMed:4362626, PubMed:328165, PubMed:6251457, PubMed:2962192, PubMed:6319708, PubMed:2231717, PubMed:1447222). Functions both as a positive and a negative regulator (PubMed:328165, PubMed:6251457). In the presence of arabinose, activates the expression of the araBAD, araE, araFGH and araJ promoters (PubMed:4362626, PubMed:328165, PubMed:6251457, PubMed:2962192, PubMed:6319708, Pub
   4989..5273    +  promoter       araBAD promoter: araBAD; promoter of the L-arabinose operon of E. coli; the araC regulatory gene is transcribed in the opposite direction (Guzman et al., 1995)
   5307..5329    +  RBS            RBS: efficient ribosome binding site from bacteriophage T7 gene 10 (Olins and Rangwala, 1989)
   5346..5368    +  CDS            Strep-Tag II (fragment): peptide that binds Strep-Tactin®, an engineered form of streptavidin
   5376..5392    +  CDS            TEV site (fragment): tobacco etch virus (TEV) protease recognition and cleavage site
   5508..5623    +  ncRNA          5S rRNA: Accession: RF00001 - 5S ribosomal RNA
   5627..5673    +  terminator     rrnB T1 terminator: transcription terminator T1 from the E. coli rrnB gene
>Addgene plasmid #37506 | pBAD Strep TEV LIC cloning vector (8R) | depositor full sequence | sequence record 47455 | pBAD Strep TEV LIC cloning vector (8R) sequence 5693 bps
AATTCTTGAAGACGAAAGGGCCTCGTGATACGCCTATTTTTATAGGTTAATGTCATGATAATAATGGTTT
CTTAGACGTCAGGTGGCACTTTTCGGGGAAATGTGCGCGGAACCCCTATTTGTTTATTTTTCTAAATACA
TTCAAATATGTATCCGCTCATGAGACAATAACCCTGATAAATGCTTCAATAACATTGAAAAAGGAAGAGT
ATGAGTATTCAACATTTCCGTGTCGCCCTTATTCCCTTTTTTGCGGCATTTTGCCTTCCTGTTTTTGCTC
ACCCAGAAACGCTGGTGAAAGTAAAAGATGCTGAAGATCAGTTGGGTGCACGAGTGGGTTACATCGAACT
GGATCTCAACAGCGGTAAGATCCTTGAGAGTTTTCGCCCCGAAGAACGTTTTCCAATGATGAGCACTTTT
AAAGTTCTGCTATGTGGCGCGGTATTATCCCGTGTTGACGCCGGGCAAGAGCAACTCGGTCGCCGCATAC
ACTATTCTCAGAATGACTTGGTTGAGTACTCACCAGTCACAGAAAAGCATCTTACGGATGGCATGACAGT
AAGAGAATTATGCAGTGCTGCCATAACCATGAGTGATAACACTGCGGCCAACTTACTTCTGACAACGATC
GGAGGACCGAAGGAGCTAACCGCTTTTTTGCACAACATGGGGGATCATGTAACTCGCCTTGATCGTTGGG
AACCGGAGCTGAATGAAGCCATACCAAACGACGAGCGTGACACCACGATGCCTGCAGCAATGGCAACAAC
GTTGCGCAAACTATTAACTGGCGAACTACTTACTCTAGCTTCCCGGCAACAATTAATAGACTGGATGGAG
GCGGATAAAGTTGCAGGACCACTTCTGCGCTCGGCCCTTCCGGCTGGCTGGTTTATTGCTGATAAATCTG
GAGCCGGTGAGCGTGGGTCTCGCGGTATCATTGCAGCACTGGGGCCAGATGGTAAGCCCTCCCGTATCGT
AGTTATCTACACGACGGGGAGTCAGGCAACTATGGATGAACGAAATAGACAGATCGCTGAGATAGGTGCC
TCACTGATTAAGCATTGGTAACCCGGGACCAAGTTTACTCATATATACTTTAGATTGATTTAAAACTTCA
TTTTTAATTTAAAAGGATCTAGGTGAAGATCCTTTTTGATAATCTCATGACCAAAATCCCTTAACGTGAG
TTTTCGTTCCACTGAGCGTCAGACCCCGTAGAAAAGATCAAAGGATCTTCTTGAGATCCTTTTTTTCTGC
GCGTAATCTGCTGCTTGCAAACAAAAAAACCACCGCTACCAGCGGTGGTTTGTTTGCCGGATCAAGAGCT
ACCAACTCTTTTTCCGAAGGTAACTGGCTTCAGCAGAGCGCAGATACCAAATACTGTCCTTCTAGTGTAG
CCGTAGTTAGGCCACCACTTCAAGAACTCTGTAGCACCGCCTACATACCTCGCTCTGCTAATCCTGTTAC
CAGTGGCTGCTGCCAGTGGCGATAAGTCGTGTCTTACCGGGTTGGACTCAAGACGATAGTTACCGGATAA
GGCGCAGCGGTCGGGCTGAACGGGGGGTTCGTGCACACAGCCCAGCTTGGAGCGAACGACCTACACCGAA
CTGAGATACCTACAGCGTGAGCTATGAGAAAGCGCCACGCTTCCCGAAGGGAGAAAGGCGGACAGGTATC
CGGTAAGCGGCAGGGTCGGAACAGGAGAGCGCACGAGGGAGCTTCCAGGGGGAAACGCCTGGTATCTTTA
TAGTCCTGTCGGGTTTCGCCACCTCTGACTTGAGCGTCGATTTTTGTGATGCTCGTCAGGGGGGCGGAGC
CTATGGAAAAACGCCAGCAACGCGGCCTTTTTACGGTTCCTGGCCTTTTGCTGGCCTTTTGCTCACATGT
TCTTTCCTGCGTTATCCCCTGATTCTGTGGATAACCGTATTACCGCCTTTGAGTGAGCTGATACCGCTCG
CCGCAGCCGAACGACCGAGCGCAGCGAGTCAGTGAGCGAGGAAGCGGAAGAGCGCCTGATGCGGTATTTT
CTCCTTACGCATCTGTGCGGTATTTCACACCGCATATGGTGCACTCTCAGTACAATCTGCTCTGATGCCG
CATAGTTAAGCCAGTATACACTCCGCTATCGCTACGTGACTGGGTCATGGCTGCGCCCCGACACCCGCCA
ACACCCGCTGACGCGCCCTGACGGGCTTGTCTGCTCCCGGCATCCGCTTACAGACAAGCTGTGACCGTCT
CCGGGAGCTGCATGTGTCAGAGGTTTTCACCGTCATCACCGAAACGCGCGAGGCAGCTGCGGTAAAGCTC
ATCAGCGTGGTCGTGAAGCGATTCACAGATGTCTGCCTGTTCATCCGCGTCCAGCTCGTTGAGTTTCTCC
AGAAGCGTTAATGTCTGGCTTCTGATAAAGCGGGCCATGTTAAGGGCGGTTTTTTCCTGTTTGGTCACTG
ATGCCTCCGTGTAAGGGGGATTTCTGTTCATGGGGGTAATGATACCGATGAAACGAGAGAGGATGCTCAC
GATACGGGTTACTGATGATGAACATGCCCGGTTACTGGAACGTTGTGAGGGTAAACAACTGGCGGTATGG
ATGCGGCGGGACCAGAGAAAAATCACTCAGGGTCAATGCCAGCGCTTCGTTAATACAGATGTAGGTGTTC
CACAGGGTAGCCAGCAGCATCCTGCGATGCAGATCCGGAACATAATGGTGCAGGGCGCTGACTTCCGCGT
TTCCAGACTTTACGAAACACGGAAACCGAAGACCATTCATGTTGTTGCTCAGGTCGCAGACGTTTTGCAG
CAGCAGTCGCTTCACGTTCGCTCGCGTATCGGTGATTCATTCTGCTAACCAGTAAGGCAACCCCGCCAGC
CTAGCCGGGTCCTCAACGACAGGAGCACGATCATGCGCACCCGTGGCCAGGACCCAACGCTGCCCGAGAT
GCGCCGCGTGCGGCTGCTGGAGATGGCGGACGCGATGGATATGTTCTGCCAAGGGTTGGTTTGCGCATTC
ACAGTTCTCCGCAAGAATTGATTGGCTCCAATTCTTGGAGTGGTGAATCCGTTAGCGAGGTGCCGCCGGC
TTCCATTCAGGTCGAGGTGGCCCGGCTCCATGCACCGCGACGCAACGCGGGGAGGCAGACAAGGTATAGG
GCGGCGCCTACAATCCATGCCAACCCGTTCCATGTGCTCGCCGAGGCGGCATAAATCGCCGTGACGATCA
GCGGTCCAGTGATCGAAGTTAGGCTGGTAAGAGCCGCGAGCGATCCTTGAAGCTGTCCCTGATGGTCGTC
ATCTACCTGCCTGGACAGCATGGCCTGCAACGCGGGCATCCCGATGCCGCCGGAAGCGAGAAGAATCATA
ATGGGGAAGGCCATCCAGCCTCGCGTCGCGAACGCCAGCAAGACGTAGCCCAGCGCGTCGGCCGCCATGC
CGGCGATAATGGCCTGCTTCTCGCCGAAACGTTTGGTGGCGGGACCAGTGACGAAGGCTTGAGCGAGGGC
GTGCAAGATTCCGAATACCGCAAGCGACAGGCCGATCATCGTCGCGCTCCAGCGAAAGCGGTCCTCGCCG
AAAATGACCCAGAGCGCTGCCGGCACCTGTCCTACGAGTTGCATGATAAAGAAGACAGTCATAAGTGCGG
CGACGATAGTCATGCCCCGCGCCCACCGGAAGGAGCTGACTGGGTTGAAGGCTCTCAAGGGCATCGGTCG
ACGCTCTCCCTTATGCGACTCCTGCATTAGGAAGCAGCCCAGTAGTAGGTTGAGGCCGTTGAGCACCGCC
GCCGCAAGGAATGGTGCATGCAAGGAGATGGCGCCCAACAGTCCCCCGGCCACGGGGCCTGCCACCATAC
CCACGCCGAAACAAGCGCTCATGAGCCCGAAGTGGCGAGCCCGATCTTCCCCATCGGTGATGTCGGCGAT
ATAGGCGCCAGCAACCGCACCTGTGGCGCCGGTGATGCCGGCCACGATGCGTCCGGCGTAGAGGATCGCG
GCCGCCATAATGTGCCTGTCAAATGGACGAAGCAGGGATTCTGCAAACCCTATGCTACTCCCTCGAGCCG
TCAATTGTCTGATTCGTTACCAATTATGACAACTTGACGGCTACATCATTCACTTTTTCTTCACAACCGG
CACGGAACTCGCTCGGGCTGGCCCCGGTGCATTTTTTAAATACCCGCGAGAAATAGAGTTGATCGTCAAA
ACCAACATTGCGACCGACGGTGGCGATAGGCATCCGGGTGGTGCTCAAAAGCAGCTTCGCCTGGCTGATA
CGTTGGTCCTCGCGCCAGCTTAAGACGCTAATCCCTAACTGCTGGCGGAAAAGATGTGACAGACGCGACG
GCGACAAGCAAACATGCTGTGCGACGCTGGCTATATCAAAATTGCTGTCTGCCAGGTGATCGCTGATGTA
CTGACAAGCCTCGCGTACCCGATTATCCATCGGTGGATGGAGCGACTCGTTAATCGCTTCCATGCGCCGC
AGTAACAATTGCTCAAGCAGATTTATCGCCAGCAGCTCCGAATAGCGCCCTTCCCCTTGCCCGGCGTTAA
TGATTTGCCCAAACAGGTCGCTGAAATGCGGCTGGTGCGCTTCATCCGGGCGAAAGAACCCCGTATTGGC
AAAGATTGACGGCCAGTTAAGCCATTCATGCCAGTAGGCGCGCGGACGAAAGTAAACCCACTGGTGATAC
CATTCGCGAGCCTCCGGATGACGACCGTAGTGATGAATCTCTCCTGGCGGGAACAGCAAAATATCACCCG
GTCGGCAAACAAATTCTCGTCCCTGATTTTTCACCACCCCCTGACCGCGAATGGTGAGATTGAGAATATA
ACCTTTCATTCCCAGCGGTCGGTCGATAAAAAAATCGAGATAACCGTTGGCCTCAATCGGCGTTAAACCC
GCCACCAGATGGGCATTAAACGAGTATCCCGGCAGCAGGGGATCATTTTGCGCTTCAGCCATACTTTTCA
TACTCCCGCCATTCAGAGAAGAAACCAATTGTCCATATTGCATCAGACATTGCCGTCACTGCGTCTTTTA
CTGGCTCTTCTCGCTAACCAAACCGGTAACCCCGCTTATTAAAAGCATTCTGTAACAAAGCGGGACCAAA
GCCATGACAAAAACGCGTAACAAAAGTGTCTATAATCACGGCAGAAAAGTCCACATTGATTATTTGCACG
GCGTCACACTTTGCTATGCCATAGCATTTTTATCCATAAGATTAGCGGATCTTACCTGACGCTTTTTATC
GCAACTCTCTACTGTTTCTCCATACCCGTTTTTTTGGGCTAACATCTAGAAATAATTTTGTTTAACTTTA
AGAAGGAGATATACATATGGCTAGCTGGAGCCACCCGCAGTTCGAAAAAGGCGCCGAAAACCTGTACTTC
CAATCCAATATTGGAAGTGGATAACGGATCCCTTGGCTGTTTTGGCGGATGAGAGAAGATTTTCAGCCTG
ATACAGATTAAATCAGAACGCAGAAGCGGTCTGATAAAACAGAATTTGCCTGGCGGCAGTAGCGCGGTGG
TCCCACCTGACCCCATGCCGAACTCAGAAGTGAAACGCCGTAGCGCCGATGGTAGTGTGGGGTCTCCCCA
TGCGAGAGTAGGGAACTGCCAGGCATCAAATAAAACGAAAGGCTCAGTCGAAAGACTGGGCCTTTCGTTT
TATCTGTTGTTTGTCGGTGAACT
