Features (pLannotate 1.2.2; 14 found; start..end, strand, type, name):
     21..67      -  terminator     rrnB T1 terminator: transcription terminator T1 from the E. coli rrnB gene
     69..184     -  ncRNA          5S rRNA: Accession: RF00001 - 5S ribosomal RNA
    302..318     -  CDS            TEV site (fragment): tobacco etch virus (TEV) protease recognition and cleavage site
    326..348     -  CDS            Strep-Tag II (fragment): peptide that binds Strep-Tactin®, an engineered form of streptavidin
    365..387     -  RBS            RBS: efficient ribosome binding site from bacteriophage T7 gene 10 (Olins and Rangwala, 1989)
    421..705     -  promoter       araBAD promoter: araBAD; promoter of the L-arabinose operon of E. coli; the araC regulatory gene is transcribed in the opposite direction (Guzman et al., 1995)
    732..1610    +  CDS            araC: L-arabinose regulatory protein; araC
   1707..2607    +  CDS            TcR (fragment): tetracycline efflux protein; tet; confers resistance to tetracycline
   2849..3229    -  CDS            YPB1_ECOLX: Protein predicted: Swiss-Prot protein existence level 4. From Escherichia coli.
   3246..3437    +  CDS            rop: Rop protein, which maintains plasmids at low copy number; rop
   3539..3679    +  misc_feature   bom: basis of mobility region from pBR322
   3865..4453    -  rep_origin     ori: high-copy-number ColE1/pMB1/pBR322/pUC origin of replication
   4623..5483    -  CDS            AmpR: β-lactamase; bla; confers resistance to ampicillin, carbenicillin, and related antibiotics
   5484..5588    -  promoter       AmpR promoter: bla
>Addgene plasmid #37506 | pBAD Strep TEV LIC cloning vector (8R) | addgene full sequence | sequence record 382467 | Addgene NGS Result
AGTTCACCGACAAACAACAGATAAAACGAAAGGCCCAGTCTTTCGACTGAGCCTTTCGTTTTATTTGATG
CCTGGCAGTTCCCTACTCTCGCATGGGGAGACCCCACACTACCATCGGCGCTACGGCGTTTCACTTCTGA
GTTCGGCATGGGGTCAGGTGGGACCACCGCGCTACTGCCGCCAGGCAAATTCTGTTTTATCAGACCGCTT
CTGCGTTCTGATTTAATCTGTATCAGGCTGAAAATCTTCTCTCATCCGCCAAAACAGCCAAGGGATCCGT
TATCCACTTCCAATATTGGATTGGAAGTACAGGTTTTCGGCGCCTTTTTCGAACTGCGGGTGGCTCCAGC
TAGCCATATGTATATCTCCTTCTTAAAGTTAAACAAAATTATTTCTAGATGTTAGCCCAAAAAAACGGGT
ATGGAGAAACAGTAGAGAGTTGCGATAAAAAGCGTCAGGTAAGATCCGCTAATCTTATGGATAAAAATGC
TATGGCATAGCAAAGTGTGACGCCGTGCAAATAATCAATGTGGACTTTTCTGCCGTGATTATAGACACTT
TTGTTACGCGTTTTTGTCATGGCTTTGGTCCCGCTTTGTTACAGAATGCTTTTAATAAGCGGGGTTACCG
GTTTGGTTAGCGAGAAGAGCCAGTAAAAGACGCAGTGACGGCAATGTCTGATGCAATATGGACAATTGGT
TTCTTCTCTGAATGGCGGGAGTATGAAAAGTATGGCTGAAGCGCAAAATGATCCCCTGCTGCCGGGATAC
TCGTTTAATGCCCATCTGGTGGCGGGTTTAACGCCGATTGAGGCCAACGGTTATCTCGATTTTTTTATCG
ACCGACCGCTGGGAATGAAAGGTTATATTCTCAATCTCACCATTCGCGGTCAGGGGGTGGTGAAAAATCA
GGGACGAGAATTTGTTTGCCGACCGGGTGATATTTTGCTGTTCCCGCCAGGAGAGATTCATCACTACGGT
CGTCATCCGGAGGCTCGCGAATGGTATCACCAGTGGGTTTACTTTCGTCCGCGCGCCTACTGGCATGAAT
GGCTTAACTGGCCGTCAATCTTTGCCAATACGGGGTTCTTTCGCCCGGATGAAGCGCACCAGCCGCATTT
CAGCGACCTGTTTGGGCAAATCATTAACGCCGGGCAAGGGGAAGGGCGCTATTCGGAGCTGCTGGCGATA
AATCTGCTTGAGCAATTGTTGCTGCGGCGCATGGAAGCGATTAACGAGTCGCTCCATCCACCGATGGATA
ATCGGGTACGCGAGGCTTGTCAGTACATCAGCGATCACCTGGCAGACAGCAATTTTGATATAGCCAGCGT
CGCACAGCATGTTTGCTTGTCGCCGTCGCGTCTGTCACGTCTTTTCCGCCAGCAGTTAGGGATTAGCGTC
TTAAGCTGGCGCGAGGACCAACGTATCAGCCAGGCGAAGCTGCTTTTGAGCACCACCCGGATGCCTATCG
CCACCGTCGGTCGCAATGTTGGTTTTGACGATCAACTCTATTTCTCGCGGGTATTTAAAAAATGCACCGG
GGCCAGCCCGAGCGAGTTCCGTGCCGGTTGTGAAGAAAAAGTGAATGATGTAGCCGTCAAGTTGTCATAA
TTGGTAACGAATCAGACAATTGACGGCTCGAGGGAGTAGCATAGGGTTTGCAGAATCCCTGCTTCGTCCA
TTTGACGGGCACATTATGGCGGCCGCGATCCTCTACGCCGGACGCATCGTGGCCGGCATCACCGGCGCCA
CAGGTGCGGTTGCTGGCGCCTATATCGCCGACATCACCGATGGGGAAGATCGGGCTCGCCACTTCGGGCT
CATGAGCGCTTGTTTCGGCGTGGGTATGGTGGCAGGCCCCGTGGCCGGGGGACTGTTGGGCGCCATCTCC
TTGCATGCACCATTCCTTGCGGCGGCGGTGCTCAACGGCCTCAACCTACTACTGGGCTGCTTCCTAATGC
AGGAGTCGCATAAGGGAGAGCGTCGACCGATGCCCTTGAGAGCCTTCAACCCAGTCAGCTCCTTCCGGTG
GGCGCGGGGCATGACTATCGTCGCCGCACTTATGACTGTCTTCTTTATCATGCAACTCGTAGGACAGGTG
CCGGCAGCGCTCTGGGTCATTTTCGGCGAGGACCGCTTTCGCTGGAGCGCGACGATGATCGGCCTGTCGC
TTGCGGTATTCGGAATCTTGCACGCCCTCGCTCAAGCCTTCGTCACTGGTCCCGCCACCAAACGTTTCGG
CGAGAAGCAGGCCATTATCGCCGGCATGGCGGCCGACGCGCTGGGCTACGTCTTGCTGGCGTTCGCGACG
CGAGGCTGGATGGCCTTCCCCATTATGATTCTTCTCGCTTCCGGCGGCATCGGGATGCCCGCGTTGCAGG
CCATGCTGTCCAGGCAGGTAGATGACGACCATCAGGGACAGCTTCAAGGATCGCTCGCGGCTCTTACCAG
CCTAACTTCGATCATTGGACCGCTGATCGTCACGGCGATTTATGCCGCCTCGGCGAGCACATGGAACGGG
TTGGCATGGATTGTAGGCGCCGCCCTATACCTTGTCTGCCTCCCCGCGTTGCGTCGCGGTGCATGGAGCC
GGGCCACCTCGACCTGAATGGAAGCCGGCGGCACCTCGCTAACGGATTCACCACTCCAAGAATTGGAGCC
AATCAATTCTTGCGGAGAACTGTGAATGCGCAAACCAACCCTTGGCAGAACATATCCATCGCGTCCGCCA
TCTCCAGCAGCCGCACGCGGCGCATCTCGGGCAGCGTTGGGTCCTGGCCACGGGTGCGCATGATCGTGCT
CCTGTCGTTGAGGACCCGGCTAGGCTGGCGGGGTTGCCTTACTGGTTAGCAGAATGAATCACCGATACGC
GAGCGAACGTGAAGCGACTGCTGCTGCAAAACGTCTGCGACCTGAGCAACAACATGAATGGTCTTCGGTT
TCCGTGTTTCGTAAAGTCTGGAAACGCGGAAGTCAGCGCCCTGCACCATTATGTTCCGGATCTGCATCGC
AGGATGCTGCTGGCTACCCTGTGGAACACCTACATCTGTATTAACGAAGCGCTGGCATTGACCCTGAGTG
ATTTTTCTCTGGTCCCGCCGCATCCATACCGCCAGTTGTTTACCCTCACAACGTTCCAGTAACCGGGCAT
GTTCATCATCAGTAACCCGTATCGTGAGCATCCTCTCTCGTTTCATCGGTATCATTACCCCCATGAACAG
AAATCCCCCTTACACGGAGGCATCAGTGACCAAACAGGAAAAAACCGCCCTTAACATGGCCCGCTTTATC
AGAAGCCAGACATTAACGCTTCTGGAGAAACTCAACGAGCTGGACGCGGATGAACAGGCAGACATCTGTG
AATCGCTTCACGACCACGCTGATGAGCTTTACCGCAGCTGCCTCGCGCGTTTCGGTGATGACGGTGAAAA
CCTCTGACACATGCAGCTCCCGGAGACGGTCACAGCTTGTCTGTAAGCGGATGCCGGGAGCAGACAAGCC
CGTCAGGGCGCGTCAGCGGGTGTTGGCGGGTGTCGGGGCGCAGCCATGACCCAGTCACGTAGCGATAGCG
GAGTGTATACTGGCTTAACTATGCGGCATCAGAGCAGATTGTACTGAGAGTGCACCATATGCGGTGTGAA
ATACCGCACAGATGCGTAAGGAGAAAATACCGCATCAGGCGCTCTTCCGCTTCCTCGCTCACTGACTCGC
TGCGCTCGGTCGTTCGGCTGCGGCGAGCGGTATCAGCTCACTCAAAGGCGGTAATACGGTTATCCACAGA
ATCAGGGGATAACGCAGGAAAGAACATGTGAGCAAAAGGCCAGCAAAAGGCCAGGAACCGTAAAAAGGCC
GCGTTGCTGGCGTTTTTCCATAGGCTCCGCCCCCCTGACGAGCATCACAAAAATCGACGCTCAAGTCAGA
GGTGGCGAAACCCGACAGGACTATAAAGATACCAGGCGTTTCCCCCTGGAAGCTCCCTCGTGCGCTCTCC
TGTTCCGACCCTGCCGCTTACCGGATACCTGTCCGCCTTTCTCCCTTCGGGAAGCGTGGCGCTTTCTCAT
AGCTCACGCTGTAGGTATCTCAGTTCGGTGTAGGTCGTTCGCTCCAAGCTGGGCTGTGTGCACGAACCCC
CCGTTCAGCCCGACCGCTGCGCCTTATCCGGTAACTATCGTCTTGAGTCCAACCCGGTAAGACACGACTT
ATCGCCACTGGCAGCAGCCACTGGTAACAGGATTAGCAGAGCGAGGTATGTAGGCGGTGCTACAGAGTTC
TTGAAGTGGTGGCCTAACTACGGCTACACTAGAAGGACAGTATTTGGTATCTGCGCTCTGCTGAAGCCAG
TTACCTTCGGAAAAAGAGTTGGTAGCTCTTGATCCGGCAAACAAACCACCGCTGGTAGCGGTGGTTTTTT
TGTTTGCAAGCAGCAGATTACGCGCAGAAAAAAAGGATCTCAAGAAGATCCTTTGATCTTTTCTACGGGG
TCTGACGCTCAGTGGAACGAAAACTCACGTTAAGGGATTTTGGTCATGAGATTATCAAAAAGGATCTTCA
CCTAGATCCTTTTAAATTAAAAATGAAGTTTTAAATCAATCTAAAGTATATATGAGTAAACTTGGTCCCG
GGTTACCAATGCTTAATCAGTGAGGCACCTATCTCAGCGATCTGTCTATTTCGTTCATCCATAGTTGCCT
GACTCCCCGTCGTGTAGATAACTACGATACGGGAGGGCTTACCATCTGGCCCCAGTGCTGCAATGATACC
GCGAGACCCACGCTCACCGGCTCCAGATTTATCAGCAATAAACCAGCCAGCCGGAAGGGCCGAGCGCAGA
AGTGGTCCTGCAACTTTATCCGCCTCCATCCAGTCTATTAATTGTTGCCGGGAAGCTAGAGTAAGTAGTT
CGCCAGTTAATAGTTTGCGCAACGTTGTTGCCATTGCTGCAGGCATCGTGGTGTCACGCTCGTCGTTTGG
TATGGCTTCATTCAGCTCCGGTTCCCAACGATCAAGGCGAGTTACATGATCCCCCATGTTGTGCAAAAAA
GCGGTTAGCTCCTTCGGTCCTCCGATCGTTGTCAGAAGTAAGTTGGCCGCAGTGTTATCACTCATGGTTA
TGGCAGCACTGCATAATTCTCTTACTGTCATGCCATCCGTAAGATGCTTTTCTGTGACTGGTGAGTACTC
AACCAAGTCATTCTGAGAATAGTGTATGCGGCGACCGAGTTGCTCTTGCCCGGCGTCAACACGGGATAAT
ACCGCGCCACATAGCAGAACTTTAAAAGTGCTCATCATTGGAAAACGTTCTTCGGGGCGAAAACTCTCAA
GGATCTTACCGCTGTTGAGATCCAGTTCGATGTAACCCACTCGTGCACCCAACTGATCTTCAGCATCTTT
TACTTTCACCAGCGTTTCTGGGTGAGCAAAAACAGGAAGGCAAAATGCCGCAAAAAAGGGAATAAGGGCG
ACACGGAAATGTTGAATACTCATACTCTTCCTTTTTCAATGTTATTGAAGCATTTATCAGGGTTATTGTC
TCATGAGCGGATACATATTTGAATGTATTTAGAAAAATAAACAAATAGGGGTTCCGCGCACATTTCCCCG
AAAAGTGCCACCTGACGTCTAAGAAACCATTATTATCATGACATTAACCTATAAAAATAGGCGTATCACG
AGGCCCTTTCGTCTTCAAGAATT
