>Addgene plasmid #37506 | pBAD Strep TEV LIC cloning vector (8R) | addgene partial sequence | sequence record 50874 | pBAD-F 5'-ATGCCATAGCATTTTTATCC-3'
TTTATCGCAACTCTCTACTGTTTCTCCATACCCGTTTTTTTGGGCTAACATCTAGAAATAATTTTGTTTA
ACTTTAAGAAGGAGATATACATATGGCTAGCTGGAGCCACCCGCAGTTCGAAAAAGGCGCCGAAAACCTG
TACTTCCAATCCAATATTGGAAGTGGATAACGGATCCCTTGGCTGTTTTGGCGGATGAGAGAAGATTTTC
AGCCTGATACAGATTAAATCAGAACGCAGAAGCGGTCTGATAAAACAGAATTTGCCTGGCGGCAGTAGCG
CGGTGGTCCCACCTGACCCCATGCCGAACTCAGAAGTGAAACGCCGTAGCGCCGATGGTAGTGTGGGGTC
TCCCCATGCGAGAGTAGGGAACTGCCAGGCATCAAATAAAACGAAAGGCTCAGTCGAAAGACTGGGCCTT
TCGTTTTATCTGTTGTTTGTCGGTGAACTAATTCTTGAAGACGAAAGGGCCTCGTGATACGCCTATTTTT
ATAGGTTAATGTCATGATAATAATGGTTTCTTAGACGTCAGGTGGCACTTTTCGGGGAAATGTGCGCGGA
ACCCCTATTTGTTTATTTTTCTAAATACATTCAAATATGTATCCGCTCATGAGACAATAACCCTGATAAA
TGCTTCAATAACATTGAAAAAGGAAGAGTATGAGTATTCAACATTTCCGTGTCGCCCTTATTCCCTTTTT
TGCGGCATTTTGCCTTCCTGTTTTTGCTCACCCAGAAACGCTGGTGAAAGTAAAAGATGCTGAAGATCAG
TTGGGTGCACGAGTGGGTTACATCGAACTGGATCTCAACAGCGGTAAGATCCTTGAGAGTTTTCGCCCCG
AAGAACGTTTTCCAATGATGAGCACTTTTAAAGTTCTGCTATGTGGCGCGGTATTATCCCGTGTTGACG
